>Addgene plasmid #50703 | ptCMV-153/47-VR-HD | depositor full sequence | sequence record 75856 | ptCMV-153/47-VR-HD sequence 6978 bps
AGCCATCTGTTGTTTGCCCCTCCCCCGTGCCTTCCTTGACCCTGGAAGGTGCCACTCCCACTGTCCTTTC
CTAATAAAATGAGGAAATTGCATCACAACACTCAACCCTATCTCGGTCTATTCTTTTGATTTATAAGGGA
TTTTGCCGATTTCGGCCTATTGGTTAAAAAATGAGCTGATTTAACAAAAATTTAACGCGAATTAATTCTG
TGGAATGTGTGTCAGTTAGGGTGTGGAAAGTCCCCAGGCTCCCCAGCAGGCAGAAGTATGCAAAGCATGC
ATCTCAATTAGTCAGCAACCAGGTGTGGAAAGTCCCCAGGCTCCCCAGCAGGCAGAAGTATGCAAAGCAT
GCATCTCAATTAGTCAGCAACCATAGTCCCGCCCCTAACTCCGCCCATCCCGCCCCTAACTCCGCCCAGT
TCCGCCCATTCTCCGCCCCATGGCTGACTAATTTTTTTTATTTATGCAGAGGCCGAGGCCGCCTCTGCCT
CTGAGCTATTCCAGAAGTAGTGAGGAGGCTTTTTTGGAGGCCTAGGCTTTTGCAAAAAGCTCCCGGGAGC
TTGTATATCCATTTTCGGATCTGATCAGCACGTGATGAAAAAGCCTGAACTCACCGCGACGTCTGTCGAG
AAGTTTCTGATCGAAAAGTTCGACAGCGTTTCCGACCTGATGCAGCTCTCGGAGGGCGAAGAATCTCGTG
CTTTCAGCTTCGATGTAGGAGGGCGTGGATATGTCCTGCGGGTAAATAGCTGCGCCGATGGTTTCTACAA
AGATCGTTATGTTTATCGGCACTTTGCATCGGCCGCGCTCCCGATTCCGGAAGTGCTTGACATTGGGGAA
TTCAGCGAGAGCCTGACCTATTGCATCTCCCGCCGTGCACAGGGTGTCACGTTGCAAGACCTGCCTGAAA
CCGAACTGCCCGCTGTTCTGCAGCCGGTCGCGGAGGCCATGGATGCGATCGCTGCGGCCGATCTTAGCCA
GACGAGCGGGTTCGGCCCATTCGGACCGCAAGGAATCGGTCAATACACTACATGGCGTGATTTCATATGC
GCGATTGCTGATCCCCATGTGTATCACTGGCAAACTGTGATGGACGACACCGTCAGTGCGTCCGTCGCGC
AGGCTCTCGATGAGCTGATGCTTTGGGCCGAGGACTGCCCCGAAGTCCGGCACCTCGTGCACGCGGATTT
CGGCTCCAACAATGTCCTGACGGACAATGGCCGCATAACAGCGGTCATTGACTGGAGCGAGGCGATGTTC
GGGGATTCCCAATACGAGGTCGCCAACATCTTCTTCTGGAGGCCGTGGTTGGCTTGTATGGAGCAGCAGA
CGCGCTACTTCGAGCGGAGGCATCCGGAGCTTGCAGGATCGCCGCGGCTCCGGGCGTATATGCTCCGCAT
TGGTCTTGACCAACTCTATCAGAGCTTGGTTGACGGCAATTTCGATGATGCAGCTTGGGCGCAGGGTCGA
TGCGACGCAATCGTCCGATCCGGAGCCGGGACTGTCGGGCGTACACAAATCGCCCGCAGAAGCGCGGCCG
TCTGGACCGATGGCTGTGTAGAAGTACTCGCCGATAGTGGAAACCGACGCCCCAGCACTCGTCCGAGGGC
AAAGGAATAGCACGTGCTACGAGATTTCGATTCCACCGCCGCCTTCTATGAAAGGTTGGGCTTCGGAATC
GTTTTCCGGGACGCCGGCTGGATGATCCTCCAGCGCGGGGATCTCATGCTGGAGTTCTTCGCCCACCCCA
ACTTGTTTATTGCAGCTTATAATGGTTACAAATAAAGCAATAGCATCACAAATTTCACAAATAAAGCATT
TTTTTCACTGCATTCTAGTTGTGGTTTGTCCAAACTCATCAATGTATCTTATCATGTCTGTATACCGTCG
ACCTCTAGCTAGAGCTTGGCGTAATCATGGTCATTACCAATGCTTAATCAGTGAGGCACCTATCTCAGCG
ATCTGTCTATTTCGTTCATCCATAGTTGCCTGACTCCCCGTCGTGTAGATAACTACGATACGGGAGGGCT
TACCATCTGGCCCCAGCGCTGCGATGATACCGCGAGAACCACGCTCACCGGCTCCGGATTTATCAGCAAT
AAACCAGCCAGCCGGAAGGGCCGAGCGCAGAAGTGGTCCTGCAACTTTATCCGCCTCCATCCAGTCTATT
AATTGTTGCCGGGAAGCTAGAGTAAGTAGTTCGCCAGTTAATAGTTTGCGCAACGTTGTTGCCATCGCTA
CAGGCATCGTGGTGTCACGCTCGTCGTTTGGTATGGCTTCATTCAGCTCCGGTTCCCAACGATCAAGGCG
AGTTACATGATCCCCCATGTTGTGCAAAAAAGCGGTTAGCTCCTTCGGTCCTCCGATCGTTGTCAGAAGT
AAGTTGGCCGCAGTGTTATCACTCATGGTTATGGCAGCACTGCATAATTCTCTTACTGTCATGCCATCCG
TAAGATGCTTTTCTGTGACTGGTGAGTACTCAACCAAGTCATTCTGAGAATAGTGTATGCGGCGACCGAG
TTGCTCTTGCCCGGCGTCAATACGGGATAATACCGCGCCACATAGCAGAACTTTAAAAGTGCTCATCATT
GGAAAACGTTCTTCGGGGCGAAAACTCTCAAGGATCTTACCGCTGTTGAGATCCAGTTCGATGTAACCCA
CTCGTGCACCCAACTGATCTTCAGCATCTTTTACTTTCACCAGCGTTTCTGGGTGAGCAAAAACAGGAAG
GCAAAATGCCGCAAAAAAGGGAATAAGGGCGACACGGAAATGTTGAATACTCATATTCTTCCTTTTTCAA
TATTATTGAAGCATTTATCAGGGTTATTGTCTCATGAGCGGATACATATTTGAATGTATTTAGAAAAATA
AACAAATAGGGGTCAGTGTTACAACCAATTAACCAATTCTGAACATTATCGCGAGCCCATTTATACCTGA
ATATGGCTCATAACACCCCTTGCTCATGACCAAAATCCCTTAACGTGAGTTACGCGCGCGTCGTTCCACT
GAGCGTCAGACCCCGTAGAAAAGATCAAAGGATCTTCTTGAGATCCTTTTTTTCTGCGCGTAATCTGCTG
CTTGCAAACAAAAAAACCACCGCTACCAGCGGTGGTTTGTTTGCCGGATCAAGAGCTACCAACTCTTTTT
CCGAAGGTAACTGGCTTCAGCAGAGCGCAGATACCAAATACTGTTCTTCTAGTGTAGCCGTAGTTAGCCC
ACCACTTCAAGAACTCTGTAGCACCGCCTACATACCTCGCTCTGCTAATCCTGTTACCAGTGGCTGCTGC
CAGTGGCGATAAGTCGTGTCTTACCGGGTTGGACTCAAGACGATAGTTACCGGATAAGGCGCAGCGGTCG
GGCTGAACGGGGGGTTCGTGCACACAGCCCAGCTTGGAGCGAACGACCTACACCGAACTGAGATACCTAC
AGCGTGAGCTATGAGAAAGCGCCACGCTTCCCGAAGGGAGAAAGGCGGACAGGTATCCGGTAAGCGGCAG
GGTCGGAACAGGAGAGCGCACGAGGGAGCTTCCAGGGGGAAACGCCTGGTATCTTTATAGTCCTGTCGGG
TTTCGCCACCTCTGACTTGAGCGTCGATTTTTGTGATGCTCGTCAGGGGGGCGGAGCCTATGGAAAAACG
CCAGCAACGCGGCCTTTTTACGGTTCCTGGCCTTTTGCTGGCCTTTTGCTCACATGTTCTTTCCTGCGTT
ATCCCCTGATTCTGTGGATAACCGTATTACCGCCTTTGAGTGAGCTGATACCGCTCGCCGCAGCCGAACG
ACCGAGCGCAGCGAGTCAGTGAGCGAGGAAGCGGAAGGCGAGAGTAGGGAACTGCCAGGCATCAAACTAA
GCAGAAGGCCCCTGACGGATGGCCTTTTTGCGTTTCTACAAACTCTTTCTGTGTTGTAAAACGACGGCCA
GTCTTAAGCTCGGGCCCCCTGGGCGGTTCTGATAACGAGTAATCGTTAATCCGCAAATAACGTAAAAACC
CGCTTCGGCGGGTTTTTTTATGGGGGGAGTTTAGGGAAAGAGCATTTGTCAGAATATTTAAGGGCGCCTG
TCACTTTGCTTGATATATGAGAATTATTTAACCTTATAAATGAGAAAAAAGCAACGCACTTTAAATAAGA
TACGTTGCTTTTTCGATTGATGAACACCTATAATTAAACTATTCATCTATTATTTATGATTTTTTGTATA
TACAATATTTCTAGTTTGTTAAAGAGAATTAAGAAAATAAATCTCGAAAATAATAAAGGGAAAATCAGTT
TTTGATATCAAAATTATACATGTCAACGATAATACAAAATATAATACAAACTATAAGATGTTATCAGTAT
TTATTATCATTTAGAATAAATTTTGTGTCGCCCTTAATTGTGAGCGGATAACAATTACGAGCTTCATGCA
CAGTGGCGTTGACATTGATTATTGACTAGTTATTAATAGTAATCAATTACGGGGTCATTAGTTCATAGCC
CATATATGGAGTTCCGCGTTACATAACTTACGGTAAATGGCCCGCCTGGCTGACCGCCCAACGACCCCCG
CCCATTGACGTCAATAATGACGTATGTTCCCATAGTAACGCCAATAGGGACTTTCCATTGACGTCAATGG
GTGGAGTATTTACGGTAAACTGCCCACTTGGCAGTACATCAAGTGTATCATATGCCAAGTACGCCCCCTA
TTGACGTCAATGACGGTAAATGGCCCGCCTGGCATTATGCCCAGTACATGACCTTATGGGACTTTCCTAC
TTGGCAGTACATCTACGTATTAGTCATCGCTATTACCATGGTGATGCGGTTTTGGCAGTACATCAATGGG
CGTGGATAGCGGTTTGACTCACGGGGATTTCCAAGTCTCCACCCCATTGACGTCAATGGGAGTTTGTTTT
GGCACCAAAATCAACGGGACTTTCCAAAATGTCGTAACAACTCCGCCCCATTGACGCAAATGGGCGGTAG
GCGTGTACGGTGGGAGGTCTATATAAGCAGAGCTCTCTGGCTAACTAGAGAACCCACTGCTTACTGGCTT
ATCGAAATTAATACGACTCACTATAGGGAAGCTTCTTGTTCTTTTTGCAGAAGCTCAGAATAAACGCTCA
ACTTTGGCCTCGAGGCCACCATGGCTTCCTCCCCTCCAAAGAAAAAGAGAAAGGTTGCGGCCGCTGACTA
CAAGGATGACGACGATAAAAGTTGGAAGGACGCAAGTGGTTGGTCTAGAATGCATGCGGCCCCGCGACGG
CGTGCTGCGCAACCCTCCGACGCTTCGCCGGCCGCGCAGGTGGATCTACGCACGCTCGGCTACAGTCAGC
AGCAGCAAGAGAAGATCAAACCGAAGGTGCGTTCGACAGTGGCGCAGCACCACGAGGCACTGGTGGGCCA
TGGGTTTACACACGCGCACATCGTTGCGCTCAGCCAACACCCGGCAGCGTTAGGGACCGTCGCTGTCACG
TATCAGCACATAATCACGGCGTTGCCAGAGGCGACACACGAAGACATCGTTGGCGTCGGCAAACAGTGGT
CCGGCGCACGCGCCCTGGAGGCCTTGCTCACGGATGCGGGGGAGTTGAGAGGTCCGCCGTTACAGTTGGA
CACAGGCCAACTTGTGAAGATTGCAAAACGTGGCGGCGTGACCGCAATGGAGGCAGTGCATGCATCGCGC
AATGCGCTCACGGGAGCACCCCTCAAGGAGACGGGCGCCGCTACAGGGCGCGTCCCATTCGCCATTCAGG
CTGCGCAACTGTTGGGAAGGGCGATCGGTGCGGGCCTCTTCGCTATTACGCCAGCTGGCGAAAGGGGGAT
GTGCTGCAAGGCGATTAAGTTGGGTAACGCCAGGGTTTTCCCAGTCACGACGTTGTAAAACGACGGCCAG
TGAGCGCGCGTAATACGACTCACTATAGGGCGAATTGGGTACCGGGCCCCCCCTCGAGGTCCTCCAGCTT
TTGTTCCCTTTAGTGAGGGTTAATTGCGCGCTTGGCGTAATCATGGTCATAGCTGTTTCCTGTGTGAAAT
TGTTATCCGCTCACAATTCCACACAACATACGAGCCGGAAGCATAAAGTGTAAAGCCTGGGGTGCCTAAT
GAGTGAGCTAACTCACATTAATTGCGTTGCGCTCACTGCCCGCTTTCCACCGGTCGTCTCCACCCCTGAG
CAGGTAGTGGCTATTGCATCCCACGACGGGGGCAGACCCGCACTGGAGTCAATCGTGGCCCAGCTTTCGA
GGCCGGACCCCGCGCTGGCCGCACTCACTAATGATCATCTTGTAGCGCTGGCCTGCCTCGGCGGACGTCC
TGCCATGGATGCAGTGAAAAAGGGATTGCCGCACGCGCCGGAATTGATCAGATCCCAGCTAGTGAAATCT
GAATTGGAAGAGAAGAAATCTGAACTTAGACATAAATTGAAATATGTGCCACATGAATATATTGAATTGA
TTGAAATCGCAAGAAATTCAACTCAGGATAGAATCCTTGAAATGAAGGTGATGGAGTTCTTTATGAAGGT
TTATGGTTATCGTGGTAAACATTTGGGTGGATCAAGGAAACCAGACGGAGCAATTTATACTGTCGGATCT
CCTATTGATTACGGTGTGATCGTTGATACTAAGGCATATTCAGGAGGTTATAATCTTCCAATTGGTCAAG
CAGATGAAATGCAAAGATATGTCGAAGAGAATCAAACAAGAAACAAGCATATCAACCCTAATGAATGGTG
GAAAGTCTATCCATCTTCAGTAACAGAATTTAAGTTCTTGTTTGTGAGTGGTCATTTCAAAGGAAACTAC
AAAGCTCAGCTTACAAGATTGAATCATATCACTAATTGTAATGGAGCTGTTCTTAGTGTAGAAGAGCTTT
TGATTGGTGGAGAAATGATTAAAGCTGGTACATTGACACTTGAGGAAGTGAGAAGGAAATTTAATAACGG
TGAGATAAACTTTTAAAAAATCAGCCTCGACTGTGCCTTCTAGTTGCC
Features (pLannotate 1.2.2; 30 found; start..end, strand, type, name):
     95..203     +  rep_origin     f1 ori (fragment): f1 bacteriophage origin of replication; arrow indicates direction of (+) strand synthesis
    217..546     +  promoter       SV40 promoter: SV40 enhancer and early promoter
    595..1617    +  CDS            hph: KHYB_ECOLX - Experimental evidence at protein level: Swiss-Prot protein existence level 1. The aminoglycoside phosphotransferases achieve inactivation of their antibiotic substrates by phosphorylation. Only phosphorylates hygromycin and closely related compounds such as demethyl analogs and destomycin. From Escherichia coli.
   1630..1755    +  CDS            ble (fragment): BLE_KLEPN - Experimental evidence at protein level: Swiss-Prot protein existence level 1. Binding protein with a strong affinity to the bleomycin family of antibiotics. Binds to CL990; an antimitotic-antibiotic compound. From Klebsiella pneumoniae.
   1750..1871    +  polyA_signal   SV40 poly(A) signal: SV40 polyadenylation signal
   1924..2784    -  CDS            AmpR: β-lactamase; bla; confers resistance to ampicillin, carbenicillin, and related antibiotics
   2787..2883    -  promoter       AmpR promoter (fragment): bla
   2913..2937    -  CDS            KanR (fragment): aminoglycoside phosphotransferase; aph(3')-Ia; confers resistance to kanamycin
   3048..3636    +  rep_origin     ori: high-copy-number ColE1/pMB1/pBR322/pUC origin of replication
   3861..3878    +  terminator     rrnB T2 terminator (fragment): transcription terminator T2 from the E. coli rrnB gene
   3903..3922    -  CDS            lacZα (fragment): LacZα fragment of β-galactosidase; lacZ fragment
   4378..4394    +  protein_bind   lac operator: The lac repressor binds to the lac operator to inhibit transcription in E. coli. This inhibition can be relieved by adding lactose or isopropyl-β-D-thiogalactopyranoside (IPTG). lac repressor encoded by lacI
   4421..4800    +  enhancer       CMV enhancer: human cytomegalovirus immediate early enhancer
   4801..5004    +  promoter       CMV promoter: human cytomegalovirus (CMV) immediate early promoter
   5000..5033    +  LTR            5' LTR (truncated) (fragment): truncated 5' long terminal repeat (LTR) from HIV-1
   5049..5067    +  promoter       T7 promoter: promoter for bacteriophage T7 RNA polymerase
   5075..5117    +  5'UTR          Xenopus globin 5'-UTR: translational enhancer from the 5'-UTR of the major beta-globin gene of Xenopus laevis
   5179..5198    +  CDS            3xFLAG (fragment): three tandem FLAG® epitope tags
   5227..5703    +  CDS            avrXa10 (fragment): AVX10_XANOO - Experimental evidence at protein level: Swiss-Prot protein existence level 1. Avirulence protein. Induces the hypersensitive response (HR)in rice plants carrying the resistance gene Xa10. Activity depends on the presence of the core repeat domains; replacement with repeat domains from other proteins (AvrBs3 of X.euvesicatoria (AC P14727) or AvrXa7 of this organism) does not elicit the HR. Probably acts as a transcription factor in its host plant (rice) to induce plant resistance or disease. From Xanthomonas oryzae pv. oryzae.
   5705..5723    -  rep_origin     f1 ori (fragment): f1 bacteriophage origin of replication; arrow indicates direction of (+) strand synthesis
   5728..5883    -  CDS            lacZα (fragment): LacZα fragment of β-galactosidase; lacZ fragment
   5891..5909    +  promoter       T7 promoter: promoter for bacteriophage T7 RNA polymerase
   5918..5941    -  misc_feature   MCS (fragment): pBluescript multiple cloning site
   5957..5975    -  promoter       T3 promoter: promoter for bacteriophage T3 RNA polymerase
   6020..6036    -  protein_bind   lac operator: The lac repressor binds to the lac operator to inhibit transcription in E. coli. This inhibition can be relieved by adding lactose or isopropyl-β-D-thiogalactopyranoside (IPTG). lac repressor encoded by lacI
   6044..6074    -  promoter       lac promoter: promoter for the E. coli lac operon
   6089..6110    -  protein_bind   CAP binding site: CAP binding activates transcription in the presence of cAMP. E. coli catabolite activator protein
   6209..6352    +  CDS            avrBs3 (fragment): AVRB3_XANEU - Experimental evidence at protein level: Swiss-Prot protein existence level 1. Avirulence protein. Acts as a transcription factor in C.annuum plants. In susceptible plants lacking the Bs3 resistance gene induces expression of a number of genes, including genes homologous to a family of auxin-induced genes, alpha-expansin genes, pectate lyase, anthocyanidin glucoside rhamnosyl transferase and at least one transcription factor, UPA20. Their expression leads to plant hypertrophy in mesophyll cells, probably mainly mediated by UPA20 (PubMed:17962565). In resistant plants induces the h
   6356..6943    +  CDS            fokIR (fragment): T2F1_PLAOK - Also known as rfoKI. Experimental evidence at protein level: Swiss-Prot protein existence level 1. Recognizes the double-stranded sequence 5'-GGATG-3'/3'-CATCC- 5' and cleaves respectively 14 bases after G-1 and 13 bases before C-1. From Planomicrobium okeanokoites (Planococcus okeanokoites) (Flavobacterium okeanokoites).
   6961..94      +  polyA_signal   bGH poly(A) signal (across the origin): bovine growth hormone polyadenylation signal
