[The description below was written by a language model from this plasmid's Addgene catalogue record and pLannotate feature annotations shown in this document.]
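Description:
ptCMV-153/47-VR-HD is a mammalian TALEN expression scaffold built on a pCMV backbone and described in the record as a final destination vector, meaning it receives an assembled array of TALE DNA-binding repeats to complete a functional nuclease. It is a 6,978 bp high-copy plasmid maintained in E. coli through a ColE1/pUC-type origin and ampicillin resistance. For selection in mammalian cells it carries a hygromycin phosphotransferase gene driven by the SV40 enhancer/early promoter and terminated by an SV40 polyadenylation signal. A partial f1 origin and several short remnants of other markers are also annotated, but these appear to be vestigial backbone sequence.

The expression unit runs from the CMV enhancer and immediate-early promoter through a T7 promoter and a Xenopus β-globin 5′-UTR, an arrangement that would also allow in vitro transcription of mRNA. The open reading frame then begins with an N-terminal FLAG tag. This is followed by a TAL-effector N-terminal segment (annotated by similarity to AvrXa10), a shorter TAL-effector C-terminal segment (similar to AvrBs3), the FokI nuclease cleavage domain and a bGH polyadenylation signal. Between the two TALE segments lies an oppositely oriented lac promoter/operator–lacZα cassette with pBluescript polylinker remnants. This most likely serves as a replaceable stuffer that is lost when the repeat array is inserted and that could allow blue/white screening, although the record lists the cloning method as unknown. The name probably refers to the truncated N- and C-terminal TALE lengths (153/47), a variable-repeat ("VR") scaffold with non-RVD variations, as suggested by the associated publication's title, and a final half-repeat with the HD diresidue, but the record does not spell these out. Completed constructs would be used in pairs for targeted genome editing.
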