Addgene plasmid #50703: ptCMV-153/47-VR-HD
Purpose: Final destination vector
Depositing lab: Takashi Yamamoto. Depositing organization: Hiroshima University. Publication: Repeating pattern of non-RVD variations in DNA-binding modules enhances TALEN activity. Sakuma T, Ochiai H, Kaneko T, Mashimo T, Tokumasu D, Sakane Y, Suzuki K, Miyamoto T, Sakamoto N, Matsuura S, Yamamoto T. Sci Rep. 2013 Nov 29;3:3379. doi: 10.1038/srep03379. PubMed 24287550.
Backbone
  Vector backbone: pCMV
  Vector type: TALEN
  Selectable markers: Hygromycin
Growth in bacteria
  Bacterial resistance: Ampicillin, 100 μg/mL
  Growth temperature: 37°C
  Growth strain: XL1 Blue
  Copy number: High Copy
Gene/Insert
  Gene/Insert name: TALEN-FokI nuclease backbone
  Species: Xanthamonas oryzae
  Promoter: CMV
  Tag / fusion protein: Flag (N terminal on insert)
  Cloning method: Unknown
  Sequencing primers: 5′ ccactgcttactggcttatcgaa; 3′ acagtgggagtggcaccttc
Terms and licenses: Academic/Nonprofit Terms; Industry Terms: Not Available to Industry
How to cite: ptCMV-153/47-VR-HD was a gift from Takashi Yamamoto (Addgene plasmid # 50703 ; http://n2t.net/addgene:50703 ; RRID:Addgene_50703)
