>Addgene plasmid #50703 | ptCMV-153/47-VR-HD | addgene partial sequence | sequence record 79222 | CMV-F
GAGCTCTCTGGCTAACTAGAGAACCCACTGCTTACTGGCTTATCGAAATTAATACGACTCACTATAGGGA
AGCTTCTTGTTCTTTTTGCAGAAGCTCAGAATAAACGCTCAACTTTGGCCTCGAGGCCACCATGGCTTCC
TCCCCTCCAAAGAAAAAGAGAAAGGTTGCGGCCGCTGACTACAAGGATGACGACGATAAAAGTTGGAAGG
ACGCAAGTGGTTGGTCTAGAATGCATGCGGCCCCGCGACGGCGTGCTGCGCAACCCTCCGACGCTTCGCC
GGCCGCGCAGGTGGATCTACGCACGCTCGGCTACAGTCAGCAGCAGCAAGAGAAGATCAAACCGAAGGTG
CGTTCGACAGTGGCGCAGCACCACGAGGCACTGGTGGGCCATGGGTTTACACACGCGCACATCGTTGCGC
TCAGCCAACACCCGGCAGCGTTAGGGACCGTCGCTGTCACGTATCAGCACATAATCACGGCGTTGCCAGA
GGCGACACACGAAGACATCGTTGGCGTCGGCAAACAGTGGTCCGGCGCACGCGCCCTGGAGGCCTTGCTC
ACGGATGCGGGGGAGTTGAGAGGTCCGCCGTTACAGTTGGACACAGGCCAACTTGTGAAGATTGCAAAAC
GTGGCGGCGTGACCGCAATGGAGGCAGTGCATGCATCGCGCAATGCGCTCACGGGAGCACCCCTCAAGGA
GACGGGCGCCGCTACAGGGCGCGTCCCATTCGCCATTCAGGCTGCGCAACTGTTGGGAAGGGCGATCGGT
GCGGGCCTCTTCGCTATTACGCCAGCTGGCGAAAGGGGGATGTGCTGCAAGGCGATTAAGTTGGGTAACG
CCAGGGTTTTCCCAGTCACGACGTTGTAAAACGACGGCCAGTGAGCGCGCGTAATACGACTCACTAT
