>Addgene plasmid #50703 | ptCMV-153/47-VR-HD | addgene partial sequence | sequence record 79272 | M13pUC-fwd 5'-CCCAGTCACGACGTTGTAAAACG-3'
GACTCACTATAGGGCGAATTGGGTACCGGGCCCCCCCTCGAGGTCCTCCAGCTTTTGTTCCCTTTAGTGA
GGGTTAATTGCGCGCTTGGCGTAATCATGGTCATAGCTGTTTCCTGTGTGAAATTGTTATCCGCTCACAA
TTCCACACAACATACGAGCCGGAAGCATAAAGTGTAAAGCCTGGGGTGCCTAATGAGTGAGCTAACTCAC
ATTAATTGCGTTGCGCTCACTGCCCGCTTTCCACCGGTCGTCTCCACCCCTGAGCAGGTAGTGGCTATTG
CATCCCACGACGGGGGCAGACCCGCACTGGAGTCAATCGTGGCCCAGCTTTCGAGGCCGGACCCCGCGCT
GGCCGCACTCACTAATGATCATCTTGTAGCGCTGGCCTGCCTCGGCGGACGTCCTGCCATGGATGCAGTG
AAAAAGGGATTGCCGCACGCGCCGGAATTGATCAGATCCCAGCTAGTGAAATCTGAATTGGAAGAGAAGA
AATCTGAACTTAGACATAAATTGAAATATGTGCCACATGAATATATTGAATTGATTGAAATCGCAAGAAA
TTCAACTCAGGATAGAATCCTTGAAATGAAGGTGATGGAGTTCTTTATGAAGGTTTATGGTTATCGTGGT
AAACATTTGGGTGGATCAAGGAAACCAGACGGAGCAATTTATACTGTCGGATCTCCTATTGATTACGGTG
TGATCGTTGATACTAAGGCATATTCAGGAGGTTATAATCTTCCAATTGGTCAAGCAGATGAAATGCAAAG
ATATGTCGAAGAGAATCAAACAAGAAACAAGCATATCAACCCTAATGAATGGTGGAAAGTCTATCCATCT
TCAGTAACAGAATTTAAGTTCTTGTTTGTGAGTGGTCATTTCAAAGGAAACTACAAAGCTCAGCTTACAA
GATTGAATCATATCACTAATTGTAATGG
